>Addgene plasmid #174340 | C034 | addgene full sequence | sequence record 343300 | Addgene NGS Result
CCAAGTCGGCCATGACTTCGAAAGTTTATGATCCAGAACAAAGGAAACGGATGATAACTGGTCCGCAGTG
GTGGGCCAGATGTAAACAAATGAATGTTCTTGATTCATTTATTAATTATTATGATTCAGAAAAACATGCA
GAAAATGCTGTTATTTTTTTACATGGTAACGCGGCCTCTTCTTATTTATGGCGACATGTTGTGCCACATA
TTGAGCCAGTAGCGCGGTGTATTATACCAGACCTTATTGGTATGGGCAAATCAGGCAAATCTGGTAATGG
TTCTTATAGGTTACTTGATCATTACAAATATCTTACTGCATGGTTTGAACTTCTTAATTTACCAAAGAAG
ATCATTTTTGTCGGCCATGATTGGGGTGCTTGTTTGGCATTTCATTATAGCTATGAGCATCAAGATAAGA
TCAAAGCAATAGTTCACGCTGAAAGTGTAGTAGATGTGATTGAATCATGGGATGAATGGCCTGATATTGA
AGAAGATATTGCGTTGATCAAATCTGAAGAAGGAGAAAAAATGGTTTTGGAGAATAACTTCTTCGTGGAA
ACCATGTTGCCATCAAAAATCATGAGAAAGTTAGAACCAGAAGAATTTGCAGCATATCTTGAACCATTCA
AAGAGAAAGGTGAAGTTCGTCGTCCAACATTATCATGGCCTCGTGAAATCCCGTTAGTAAAAGGTGGTAA
ACCTGACGTTGTACAAATTGTTAGGAATTATAATGCTTATCTACGTGCAAGTGATGATTTACCAAAAATG
TTTATTGAATCGGACCCAGGATTCTTTTCCAATGCTATTGTTGAAGGTGCCAAGAAGTTTCCTAATACTG
AATTTGTCAAAGTAAAAGGTCTTCATTTTTCGCAAGAAGATGCACCTGATGAAATGGGAAAATATATCAA
ATCGTTCGTTGAGCGAGTTCTCAAAAATGAACAATAACGAATTCGTCGACCTCGAGGGATCCGGGCGTAG
ATCCAGACATGAAAAAAAAAAAAAAAAAAAAAAAAAAAAAAAAAAAAAAAAAAAAAAAAAAAAAAAAAAA
AAAAAAAAAAAAAAAAAAAAAAAAAAAAAAAAAAAAAAAAAAAAAAAAAAAAAAAAAAAAAAAAAAAAAA
AAAAAAAAAAAAAAAAAAAAAAAAAAAAAAAAAAAAAAAAAAAAAAAAAAAAAAAAAAAAAAAAAAAAAA
AAAAAAAAAAAAAAAAAAAAAGCTAGCCATGGTCCCAGCCTCCTCGCTGGCGGCTAGTGGGCAACATGCT
TCGGCATGGCGAATGGGACGCGGCCGCATGCATAAGCTTGAGTATTCTATAGTGTCACCTAAATAGCTTG
GCGTAATCATGGTCATAGCTGTTTCCTGTGTGAAATTGTTATCCGCTCACAATTCCACACAACATACGAG
CCGGAAGCATAAAGTGTAAAGCCTGGGGTGCCTAATGAGTGAGCTAACTCACATTAATTGCGTTGCGCTC
ACTGCCCGCTTTCCAGTCGGGAAACCTGTCGTGCCAGCTGCATTAATGAATCGGCCAACGCGCGGGGAGA
GGCGGTTTGCGTATTGGGCGCTCTTCCGCTTCCTCGCTCACTGACTCGCTGCGCTCGGTCGTTCGGCTGC
GGCGAGCGGTATCAGCTCACTCAAAGGCGGTAATACGGTTATCCACAGAATCAGGGGATAACGCAGGAAA
GAACATGTGAGCAAAAGGCCAGCAAAAGGCCAGGAACCGTAAAAAGGCCGCGTTGCTGGCGTTTTTCCAT
AGGCTCCGCCCCCCTGACGAGCATCACAAAAATCGACGCTCAAGTCAGAGGTGGCGAAACCCGACAGGAC
TATAAAGATACCAGGCGTTTCCCCCTGGAAGCTCCCTCGTGCGCTCTCCTGTTCCGACCCTGCCGCTTAC
CGGATACCTGTCCGCCTTTCTCCCTTCGGGAAGCGTGGCGCTTTCTCATAGCTCACGCTGTAGGTATCTC
AGTTCGGTGTAGGTCGTTCGCTCCAAGCTGGGCTGTGTGCACGAACCCCCCGTTCAGCCCGACCGCTGCG
CCTTATCCGGTAACTATCGTCTTGAGTCCAACCCGGTAAGACACGACTTATCGCCACTGGCAGCAGCCAC
TGGTAACAGGATTAGCAGAGCGAGGTATGTAGGCGGTGCTACAGAGTTCTTGAAGTGGTGGCCTAACTAC
GGCTACACTAGAAGAACAGTATTTGGTATCTGCGCTCTGCTGAAGCCAGTTACCTTCGGAAAAAGAGTTG
GTAGCTCTTGATCCGGCAAACAAACCACCGCTGGTAGCGGTGGTTTTTTTGTTTGCAAGCAGCAGATTAC
GCGCAGAAAAAAAGGATCTCAAGAAGATCCTTTGATCTTTTCTACGGGGTCTGACGCTCAGTGGAACGAA
AACTCACGTTAAGGGATTTTGGTCATGAGATTATCAAAAAGGATCTTCACCTAGATCCTTTTAAATTAAA
AATGAAGTTTTAAATCAATCTAAAGTATATATGAGTAAACTTGGTCTGACAGTTACCAATGCTTAATCAG
TGAGGCACCTATCTCAGCGATCTGTCTATTTCGTTCATCCATAGTTGCCTGACTCCCCGTCGTGTAGATA
ACTACGATACGGGAGGGCTTACCATCTGGCCCCAGTGCTGCAATGATACCGCGAGACCCACGCTCACCGG
CTCCAGATTTATCAGCAATAAACCAGCCAGCCGGAAGGGCCGAGCGCAGAAGTGGTCCTGCAACTTTATC
CGCCTCCATCCAGTCTATTAATTGTTGCCGGGAAGCTAGAGTAAGTAGTTCGCCAGTTAATAGTTTGCGC
AACGTTGTTGCCATTGCTACAGGCATCGTGGTGTCACGCTCGTCGTTTGGTATGGCTTCATTCAGCTCCG
GTTCCCAACGATCAAGGCGAGTTACATGATCCCCCATGTTGTGCAAAAAAGCGGTTAGCTCCTTCGGTCC
TCCGATCGTTGTCAGAAGTAAGTTGGCCGCAGTGTTATCACTCATGGTTATGGCAGCACTGCATAATTCT
CTTACTGTCATGCCATCCGTAAGATGCTTTTCTGTGACTGGTGAGTACTCAACCAAGTCATTCTGAGAAT
AGTGTATGCGGCGACCGAGTTGCTCTTGCCCGGCGTCAATACGGGATAATACCGCGCCACATAGCAGAAC
TTTAAAAGTGCTCATCATTGGAAAACGTTCTTCGGGGCGAAAACTCTCAAGGATCTTACCGCTGTTGAGA
TCCAGTTCGATGTAACCCACTCGTGCACCCAACTGATCTTCAGCATCTTTTACTTTCACCAGCGTTTCTG
GGTGAGCAAAAACAGGAAGGCAAAATGCCGCAAAAAAGGGAATAAGGGCGACACGGAAATGTTGAATACT
CATACTCTTCCTTTTTCAATATTATTGAAGCATTTATCAGGGTTATTGTCTCATGAGCGGATACATATTT
GAATGTATTTAGAAAAATAAACAAATAGGGGTTCCGCGCACATTTCCCCGAAAAGTGCCACCTGACGTCT
AAGAAACCATTATTATCATGACATTAACCTATAAAAATAGGCGTATCACGAGGCCCTTTCGTCTCGCGCG
TTTCGGTGATGACGGTGAAAACCTCTGACACATGCAGCTCCCGGAGACGGTCACAGCTTGTCTGTAAGCG
GATGCCGGGAGCAGACAAGCCCGTCAGGGCGCGTCAGCGGGTGTTGGCGGGTGTCGGGGCTGGCTTAACT
ATGCGGCATCAGAGCAGATTGTACTGAGAGTGCACCATATGCGGTGTGAAATACCGCACAGATGCGTAAG
GAGAAAATACCGCATCAGGAAATTGTAAGCGTTAATATTTTGTTAAAATTCGCGTTAAATTTTTGTTAAA
TCAGCTCATTTTTTAACCAATAGGCCGAAATCGGCAAAATCCCTTATAAATCAAAAGAATAGACCGAGAT
AGGGT
[37 nt withheld, positions 3926-3962]
AAAGAACGTGGACTCCAACGTCAAAGG
[49 nt withheld, positions 3990-4038]
T
[91 nt withheld, positions 4040-4130]
G
[124 nt withheld, positions 4132-4255]
CCATTCGCCATTCAGGCTGCGCAACTGTTGGGAAGGGCGATCGGTGCGGGCCTCTTCGCTATTACGCCAG
CTGGCGAAAGGGGGATGTGCTGCAAGGCGATTAAGTTGGGTAACGCCAGGGTTTTCCCAGTCACGACGTT
GTAAAACGACGGCCAGTGAATTGTAATACGACTCACTATAGGGCGAATTGG
Features (pLannotate 1.2.2; 14 found; start..end, strand, type, name):
     12..947     +  CDS            Rluc: luciferase from the anthozoan coelenterate Renilla reniformis (sea pansy)
   1306..1324    -  promoter       SP6 promoter: promoter for bacteriophage SP6 RNA polymerase
   1366..1382    -  protein_bind   lac operator: The lac repressor binds to the lac operator to inhibit transcription in E. coli. This inhibition can be relieved by adding lactose or isopropyl-β-D-thiogalactopyranoside (IPTG). lac repressor encoded by lacI
   1390..1420    -  promoter       lac promoter: promoter for the E. coli lac operon
   1435..1456    -  protein_bind   CAP binding site: CAP binding activates transcription in the presence of cAMP. E. coli catabolite activator protein
   1469..1561    -  CDS            lacI (fragment): lac repressor; lacI; The lac repressor binds to the lac operator to inhibit transcription in E. coli. This inhibition can be relieved by adding lactose or isopropyl-β-D-thiogalactopyranoside (IPTG).
   1744..2332    -  rep_origin     ori: high-copy-number ColE1/pMB1/pBR322/pUC origin of replication
   2503..3363    -  CDS            AmpR: β-lactamase; bla; confers resistance to ampicillin, carbenicillin, and related antibiotics
   3364..3468    -  promoter       AmpR promoter: bla
   3563..3598    +  CDS            rop (fragment): Rop protein, which maintains plasmids at low copy number; rop
   3700..3799    +  misc_feature   bom (fragment): basis of mobility region from pBR322
   3827..4255    -  rep_origin     f1 ori (sequence partly withheld): f1 bacteriophage origin of replication; arrow indicates direction of (+) strand synthesis
   4259..4416    -  CDS            lacZα (fragment): LacZα fragment of β-galactosidase; lacZ fragment
   4419..4437    +  promoter       T7 promoter: promoter for bacteriophage T7 RNA polymerase
