[The description below was written by a language model from this plasmid's Addgene catalogue record and pLannotate feature annotations shown in this document.]
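Description:
C034 is an in vitro transcription template built on the pGEM-11Zf backbone, made to produce a Renilla luciferase (Rluc) reporter mRNA carrying a template-encoded poly(A) tail of nominally 98 adenosines. It is propagated in E. coli using a high-copy ColE1/pUC-type origin and selected with ampicillin through the β-lactamase gene and its native promoter. The backbone also retains an f1 phage origin for single-stranded DNA production, along with remnants typical of the pGEM series: a lacZα fragment, the lac promoter, operator and CAP site, and short lacI, rop and bom fragments that have no role in the reporter function.

In the circular map, a forward-facing T7 promoter sits immediately upstream of the Rluc coding sequence, so T7 RNA polymerase drives synthesis of the sense reporter transcript. An SP6 promoter lies downstream of the insert in the opposite orientation, as in the parental vector. The region between the end of the Rluc ORF and the SP6 promoter is not annotated in the feature table, but the depositor's notes indicate that it holds the poly(A) tract followed by an HDV ribozyme. A self-cleaving ribozyme in that position would be expected to trim the transcript so that it ends at a defined 3′ terminus right after the tail.

The depositor cautions that the stated poly(A) length may not be exact, because the homopolymeric tract can be unstable during bacterial amplification and individual clones should be checked. The plasmid comes from work examining how poly(A)-tail length relates to translational efficiency, where Rluc mRNAs with defined tails serve as reporters.
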