Addgene plasmid #174340: C034
Purpose: Template for making Rluc mRNA reporter with pA98.
Depositing lab: David Bartel. Depositing organization: Whitehead Institute for Biomedical Research. Publication: The molecular basis of coupling between poly(A)-tail length and translational efficiency. Xiang K, Bartel DP. Elife. 2021 Jul 2;10. pii: 66493. doi: 10.7554/eLife.66493. PubMed 34213414.
Backbone
  Vector backbone: pGEM_11Zf
  Vector type: in vitro transcription template
Growth in bacteria
  Bacterial resistance: Ampicillin, 100 μg/mL
  Growth temperature: 30°C
  Growth strain: NEB Stable
  Copy number: Unknown
Gene/Insert
  Gene/Insert name: Renilla luciferase
Terms and licenses: Academic/Nonprofit Terms; Industry Terms: Not Available to Industry
Depositor comments: The absolute length of the poly(A) region may not be accurate. The poly(A) region before HDV ribozyme may not be completely maintained during amplification from bacteria. Single clones need to be screened to verify poly(A) length.
How to cite: C034 was a gift from David Bartel (Addgene plasmid # 174340 ; http://n2t.net/addgene:174340 ; RRID:Addgene_174340)
